Addgene plasmid #20815: pGSTag Flag p38 alpha
Depositing lab: Roger Davis. Depositing organization: University of Massachusetts, Worcester. Publication: Selective activation of p38 mitogen-activated protein (MAP) kinase isoforms by the MAP kinase kinases MKK3 and MKK6. Enslen H, Raingeaud J, Davis RJ. J Biol Chem. 1998 Jan 16. 273(3):1741-8. 10.1074/jbc.273.3.1741 PubMed 9430721.
Backbone
  Vector backbone: pGSTag
  Backbone size w/o insert (bp): 5057
  Vector type: Bacterial Expression
Growth in bacteria
  Bacterial resistance: Ampicillin, 100 μg/mL
  Growth temperature: 37°C
  Growth strain: DH5alpha
  Copy number: High Copy
Gene/Insert
  Gene/Insert name: pGSTag Flag p38 alpha (alt name: MapK14)
  Species: M. musculus (mouse)
  Insert size (bp): 1135
  GenBank ID: NM_011951
  Entrez Gene: Mapk14 (a.k.a. CSBP2, Crk1, Csbp1, Mxi2, PRKM14, PRKM15, p38, p38-alpha, p38MAPK, p38a, p38alpha)
  Tag / fusion protein: Flag (N terminal on insert)
  Cloning method: Restriction Enzyme; 5′ cloning site Bam HI (not destroyed); 3′ cloning site xba I (not destroyed)
  Sequencing primers: 5′ pGex 5'; 3′ pGex 3'
Resource information
  A portion of this plasmid was derived from a plasmid made by: original wild-type p38 alpha insert provided by Jiahuai Han and Richard J. Ulevitch, "A Map Kinase Targeted by Endotoxin and Hyperosmolarity in Mammalian Cells", (Science,vol.265, pg806)
Terms and licenses: Academic/Nonprofit Terms; Industry Terms: Not Available to Industry
How to cite: pGSTag Flag p38 alpha was a gift from Roger Davis (Addgene plasmid # 20815 ; http://n2t.net/addgene:20815 ; RRID:Addgene_20815)
