[The description below was written by a language model from this plasmid's Addgene catalogue record.]
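Description:
pGSTag Flag p38 alpha is a bacterial expression plasmid built on the pGSTag backbone (about 5.1 kb without insert) and carrying the mouse Mapk14 coding sequence, which encodes the p38 alpha mitogen-activated protein kinase. The roughly 1.1 kb insert was placed between BamHI and XbaI sites, both of which remain intact, so the cassette can be excised or exchanged. A Flag epitope is fused to the N terminus of the kinase. The plasmid is maintained at high copy number in E. coli under ampicillin selection. The record does not list the origin of replication, the promoter or any other backbone features. However, the backbone name and the use of pGEX-type sequencing primers flanking the cloning site suggest a pGEX-related glutathione S-transferase fusion vector, in which the insert would be expressed as a GST fusion. The record itself names only Flag as a tag, so the GST fusion is an inference rather than a stated fact.

The wild-type p38 alpha sequence was derived from an earlier plasmid made by another laboratory. The construct is associated with work on the selective activation of p38 MAP kinase isoforms by the upstream MAP kinase kinases MKK3 and MKK6. In that context it is suited to producing recombinant Flag-tagged p38 alpha in bacteria, for example as a purified substrate for MKK-mediated phosphorylation or as a kinase for in vitro activity assays, with the Flag epitope available for detection or immunoprecipitation. No feature table was supplied, so the exact arrangement of regulatory elements and fusion junctions cannot be confirmed from the record.
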