>Addgene plasmid #20815 | pGSTag Flag p38 alpha | depositor partial sequence | sequence record 9697 | Author sequence
GGATCCCCAGCTTCGGCAGCCAACATGGACTATAAGGACGATGATGACAAAATGTCGCAGGAGAGGCCCA
CGTTCTACCGGCAGGAGCTGAACAAGACCATCTGGGAGGTGCCCGAACGATACCAGAACCTGTCCCCGGT
GGGCTCGGGCGCCTATGGCTCGGTGTGTGCTGCTTTTGATACAAAGACGGGGCATCGTGTGGCAGTTAAG
AAGCTGTCGAGACCGTTTCAGTCCATCATTCACGCCAAAAGGACCTACCGAGAGTTGCGTCTGCTGAAGC
ACATGAAACACGAAAATGTGATTGGTCTGTTGGATGTGTTCACACCCGCAAGGTCACTGGAGGAATTCAA
TGACGTGTACCTGGTGACCCATCTCATGGGGGCGGACCTGAACAACATCGTGAAGTGCCAGAAGCTGACC
GACGACCACGTTCAGTTTCTCATCTACCAGATCCTCCGAGGGCTGAAGTATATACATTCGGCTGACATAA
TTCACAGGGACCTAAAGCCCAGCAACCTAGCTGTGAACGAAGACTGTGAGCTCAAGATTCTGGATTTTGG
GCTGGCTCGGCACACTGATGATGAGATGACAGGCTACGTGGCTACCAGGTGGTACCGAGCCCCAGAGATC
ATGCTGAATTGGATGCACTATAACCAGACAGTGGATATTTGGTCCGTGGGCTGCATCATGGCTGAGCTGT
TGACCGGAAGAACGTTGTTTCCTGGTACAGACCATATTGATCAGTTGAAGCTCATTTTAAGACTCGTTGG
AACCCCAGGGGCTGAGCTTCTGAAGAAAATCTCCTCAGAGTCTGCAAGAAACTACATTCAGTCTCTGGCC
CAGATGCCGAAGATGAACTTCGCAAATGTATTTATTGGTGCCAATCCCCTGGCTGTCGACCTACTGGAGA
AGATGCTCGTTTTGGACTCAGATAAGAGGATCACAGCAGCCCAAGCTCTTGCGCATGCCTACTTTGCTCA
GTACCACGACCCTGATGATGAGCCTGTTGCTGACCCTTATGACCAGTCCTTTGAAAGCAGGGACCTTCTC
ATAGATGAGTGGAAGAGCCTGACCTATGATGAAGTCATCAGCTTTGTGCCACCACCCCTTGACCAAGAAG
AAATGGAGTCCTGAGCACCTGGTCTAGA
