>Addgene plasmid #20815 | pGSTag Flag p38 alpha | addgene partial sequence | sequence record 26673 | 20815 with pGEX-5
CTGGTTCCGCGTGGATCTGCAGAACGTCGCGAAATTCTGAGCCGTCGTCCGAGTTACCGTAAAGGATCCC
CAGCTTCGGCAGCCAACATGGACTATAAGGACGATGATGACAAAATGTCGCAGGAGAGGCCCACGTTCTA
CCGGCAGGAGCTGAACAAGACCATCTGGGAGGTGCCCGAACGATACCAGAACCTGTCCCCGGTGGGCTCG
GGCGCCTATGGCTCGGTGTGTGCTGCTTTTGATACAAAGACGGGGCATCGTGTGGCAGTTAAGAAGCTGT
CGAGACCGTTTCAGTCCATCATTCACGCCAAAAGGACCTACCGAGAGTTGCGTCTGCTGAAGCACATGAA
ACACGAAAATGTGATTGGTCTGTTGGATGTGTTCACACCCGCAAGGTCACTGGAGGAATTCAATGACGTG
TACCTGGTGACCCATCTCATGGGGGCGGACCTGAACAACATCGTGAAGTGCCAGAAGCTGACCGACGACC
ACGTTCAGTTTCTCATCTACCAGATCCTCCGAGGGCTGAAGTATATACATTCGGCTGACATAATTCACAG
GGACCTAAAGCCCAGCAACCTAGCTGTGAACGAAGACTGTGAGCTCAAGATTCTGGANTTTGGGCTGGCT
CGGCACACTGATGATGAGATGACAGGCTACGTGGCTACCANGTGGTACCGAGCCCCAGAGANCATGCTGA
ATTGGATGCACTATAACCAGACAGNNGNTATTTGGTC
